Addgene plasmid #210575: pcDNA3.1_λHA-GFPopt
Purpose: Expresses lambdaHA-optimal GFP
Depositing lab: Olivia Rissland. Publication: Synonymous codon usage regulates translation initiation. Barrington CL, Galindo G, Koch AL, Horton ER, Morrison EJ, Tisa S, Stasevich TJ, Rissland OS. Cell Rep. 2023 Dec 26;42(12):113413. doi: 10.1016/j.celrep.2023.113413. Epub 2023 Dec 12. PubMed 38096059.
Backbone
  Vector backbone: pcDNA3.1
  Total vector size (bp): 6233
  Vector type: Mammalian Expression
Growth in bacteria
  Bacterial resistance: Ampicillin, 100 μg/mL
  Growth temperature: 37°C
  Growth strain: DH5alpha
  Copy number: High Copy
Gene/Insert
  Gene/Insert name: LambdaHA-GFP optimal (alt names: Optimal GFP; GFP)
  Insert size (bp): 870
  Promoter: CMV
  Tag / fusion protein: lambda HA (N terminal on insert)
  Cloning method: Restriction Enzyme; 5′ cloning site NotI (not destroyed); 3′ cloning site XbaI (not destroyed)
  Sequencing primers: 5′ CMV_F; 3′ TAGAAGGCACAGTCGAGG
Terms and licenses: Academic/Nonprofit Terms; Industry Terms: Not Available to Industry
How to cite: pcDNA3.1_λHA-GFPopt was a gift from Olivia Rissland (Addgene plasmid # 210575 ; http://n2t.net/addgene:210575 ; RRID:Addgene_210575)
