[The description below was written by a language model from this plasmid's Addgene catalogue record and pLannotate feature annotations shown in this document.]
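Description:
pcDNA3.1_λHA-GFPopt is a mammalian expression plasmid of about 6.2 kb built on the pcDNA3.1 backbone. It is propagated in E. coli through a high-copy ColE1/pUC-type origin and selected with ampicillin via the β-lactamase gene and its native promoter. The backbone also carries an f1 phage origin and an SV40 early promoter-driven neomycin phosphotransferase cassette with an SV40 polyadenylation signal, which would allow G418 selection of stably transfected mammalian cells. Small annotated fragments such as the bom, lac promoter/operator, lacI, ble and HIV-1 LTR matches are short backbone remnants or partial similarity hits rather than functional parts of the design.

The payload is an 870 bp insert cloned between NotI and XbaI, downstream of the human CMV immediate-early enhancer and promoter and upstream of the bovine growth hormone polyadenylation signal. A T7 promoter sits just before the insert and could support in vitro transcription. The open reading frame begins with a short fragment of the bacteriophage lambda N protein. This is the portion commonly used as a λN peptide for binding boxB RNA hairpins, although the record does not describe tethering here. It is followed by an HA epitope sequence (annotated as a partial 3xHA match) and then a GFP coding sequence matching EGFP. "Optimal" refers to the synonymous codon composition of the GFP sequence. The associated study examines how synonymous codon usage affects translation initiation, so the construct presumably serves as a codon-optimal reporter, detectable by fluorescence or through the HA tag. The record does not list any non-optimal counterpart constructs.
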