Features (pLannotate 1.2.2; 22 found; start..end, strand, type, name):
     28..80      -  misc_feature   bom (fragment): basis of mobility region from pBR322
    235..614     +  enhancer       CMV enhancer: human cytomegalovirus immediate early enhancer
    615..818     +  promoter       CMV promoter: human cytomegalovirus (CMV) immediate early promoter
    814..847     +  LTR            5' LTR (truncated) (fragment): truncated 5' long terminal repeat (LTR) from HIV-1
    863..881     +  promoter       T7 promoter: promoter for bacteriophage T7 RNA polymerase
    926..991     +  CDS            N (fragment): REGN_LAMBD - Experimental evidence at protein level: Swiss-Prot protein existence level 1. Plays a role as a transcriptional antitermination factor that allows the virus to initiate its lytic phase. Activates expression of the delayed viral early genes by modifying host RNA polymerase (RNAP) into a form that is resistant to termination signals. This antitermination function requires the host NusA protein which serves to stabilize the interaction between antitermination protein N and host RNA polymerase. From Escherichia phage lambda (Bacteriophage lambda).
   1016..1042    +  CDS            3xHA (fragment): three tandem HA epitope tags
   1088..1792    +  CDS            EGFP: EGFP is a basic (constitutively fluorescent) green fluorescent protein published in 1996, derived from Aequorea victoria. It is reported to be a rapidly-maturing weak dimer with moderate acid sensitivity.
   1834..2058    +  polyA_signal   bGH poly(A) signal: bovine growth hormone polyadenylation signal
   2062..2083    +  promoter       SV40 promoter (fragment): SV40 enhancer and early promoter
   2104..2532    +  rep_origin     f1 ori (sequence partly withheld): f1 bacteriophage origin of replication; arrow indicates direction of (+) strand synthesis
   2546..2875    +  promoter       SV40 promoter: SV40 enhancer and early promoter
   2942..3733    +  CDS            neo: KKA2_KLEPN - Also known as kan, nptII. Experimental evidence at protein level: Swiss-Prot protein existence level 1. Resistance to kanamycin, neomycin, paromomycin, ribostamycin, butirosin and gentamicin B. From Klebsiella pneumoniae.
   3757..3915    +  CDS            ble (fragment): BLE_KLEPN - Experimental evidence at protein level: Swiss-Prot protein existence level 1. Binding protein with a strong affinity to the bleomycin family of antibiotics. Binds to CL990; an antimitotic-antibiotic compound. From Klebsiella pneumoniae.
   3910..4031    +  polyA_signal   SV40 poly(A) signal: SV40 polyadenylation signal
   4104..4120    -  protein_bind   lac operator: The lac repressor binds to the lac operator to inhibit transcription in E. coli. This inhibition can be relieved by adding lactose or isopropyl-β-D-thiogalactopyranoside (IPTG). lac repressor encoded by lacI
   4128..4158    -  promoter       lac promoter: promoter for the E. coli lac operon
   4173..4194    -  protein_bind   CAP binding site: CAP binding activates transcription in the presence of cAMP. E. coli catabolite activator protein
   4207..4299    -  CDS            lacI (fragment): lac repressor; lacI; The lac repressor binds to the lac operator to inhibit transcription in E. coli. This inhibition can be relieved by adding lactose or isopropyl-β-D-thiogalactopyranoside (IPTG).
   4482..5070    -  rep_origin     ori: high-copy-number ColE1/pMB1/pBR322/pUC origin of replication
   5241..6101    -  CDS            AmpR: β-lactamase; bla; confers resistance to ampicillin, carbenicillin, and related antibiotics
   6102..6206    -  promoter       AmpR promoter: bla
>Addgene plasmid #210575 | pcDNA3.1_λHA-GFPopt | addgene full sequence | sequence record 416822 | Addgene NGS Result
GACGGATCGGGAGATCTCCCGATCCCCTATGGTGCACTCTCAGTACAATCTGCTCTGATGCCGCATAGTT
AAGCCAGTATCTGCTCCCTGCTTGTGTGTTGGAGGTCGCTGAGTAGTGCGCGAGCAAAATTTAAGCTACA
ACAAGGCAAGGCTTGACCGACAATTGCATGAAGAATCTGCTTAGGGTTAGGCGTTTTGCGCTGCTTCGCG
ATGTACGGGCCAGATATACGCGTTGACATTGATTATTGACTAGTTATTAATAGTAATCAATTACGGGGTC
ATTAGTTCATAGCCCATATATGGAGTTCCGCGTTACATAACTTACGGTAAATGGCCCGCCTGGCTGACCG
CCCAACGACCCCCGCCCATTGACGTCAATAATGACGTATGTTCCCATAGTAACGCCAATAGGGACTTTCC
ATTGACGTCAATGGGTGGAGTATTTACGGTAAACTGCCCACTTGGCAGTACATCAAGTGTATCATATGCC
AAGTACGCCCCCTATTGACGTCAATGACGGTAAATGGCCCGCCTGGCATTATGCCCAGTACATGACCTTA
TGGGACTTTCCTACTTGGCAGTACATCTACGTATTAGTCATCGCTATTACCATGGTGATGCGGTTTTGGC
AGTACATCAATGGGCGTGGATAGCGGTTTGACTCACGGGGATTTCCAAGTCTCCACCCCATTGACGTCAA
TGGGAGTTTGTTTTGGCACCAAAATCAACGGGACTTTCCAAAATGTCGTAACAACTCCGCCCCATTGACG
CAAATGGGCGGTAGGCGTGTACGGTGGGAGGTCTATATAAGCAGAGCTCTCTGGCTAACTAGAGAACCCA
CTGCTTACTGGCTTATCGAAATTAATACGACTCACTATAGGGAGACCCAAGCTGGCTAGCGTTTAAACTT
AAGCTTGGTACCAACATGGACGCACAAACACGACGACGTGAGCGTCGCGCTGAGAAACAAGCTCAATGGA
AAGCTGCAAACGGTGGATCTCCTCCACATATGGCTTACCCATACGATGTTCCAGATTACGCTCCTCCAAG
CTTGAATTCTGCAGATATCCAGCACAGTGGCGGCCGCGTGAGTAAAGGCGAGGAGCTGTTCACTGGCGTG
GTTCCAATTCTGGTTGAGCTGGACGGTGACGTGAACGGTCACAAATTCTCAGTTAGCGGCGAGGGTGAGG
GCGACGCTACCTACGGTAAACTGACCTTGAAATTCATTTGCACTACTGGTAAATTACCAGTTCCATGGCC
AACTTTAGTTACTACTTTGACCTACGGTGTTCAGTGCTTCAGTCGGTACCCGGACCACATGAAACAGCAC
GACTTCTTCAAATCAGCTATGCCAGAGGGCTACGTGCAGGAGCGTACCATTTTCTTCAAAGACGACGGTA
ACTACAAAACCCGAGCTGAGGTTAAATTCGAGGGCGACACCTTGGTTAACCGTATTGAGTTGAAAGGTAT
TGACTTCAAAGAGGACGGCAACATTTTGGGCCACAAATTAGAGTACAACTACAACAGCCACAACGTTTAC
ATTATGGCTGACAAACAGAAAAACGGCATTAAAGTGAACTTCAAAATTCGGCACAACATTGAGGACGGCA
GCGTTCAGCTGGCCGACCACTACCAGCAGAACACCCCAATTGGTGACGGTCCAGTGCTGTTGCCGGACAA
CCACTACCTGAGCACTCAGAGCGCCTTAAGTAAAGACCCAAACGAGAAACGTGACCACATGGTGTTATTG
GAGTTCGTGACTGCTGCTGGCATTACCCTGGGCATGGACGAGTAATTCTAGAGGGCCCGTTTAAACCCGC
TGATCAGCCTCGACTGTGCCTTCTAGTTGCCAGCCATCTGTTGTTTGCCCCTCCCCCGTGCCTTCCTTGA
CCCTGGAAGGTGCCACTCCCACTGTCCTTTCCTAATAAAATGAGGAAATTGCATCGCATTGTCTGAGTAG
GTGTCATTCTATTCTGGGGGGTGGGGTGGGGCAGGACAGCAAGGGGGAGGATTGGGAAGACAATAGCAGG
CATGCTGGGGATGCGGTGGGCTCTATGGCTTCTGAGGCGGAAAGAACCAGCTGGGGCTCTAGGGGGTATC
CCC
[124 nt withheld, positions 2104-2227]
C
[91 nt withheld, positions 2229-2319]
A
[49 nt withheld, positions 2321-2369]
CCTTTGACGTTGGAGTCCACGTTCTTT
[37 nt withheld, positions 2397-2433]
ACCCTATCTCGGTCTATTCTTTTGATTTATAAGGGATTTTGCCGATTTCGGCCTATTGGTTAAAAAATGA
GCTGATTTAACAAAAATTTAACGCGAATTAATTCTGTGGAATGTGTGTCAGTTAGGGTGTGGAAAGTCCC
CAGGCTCCCCAGCAGGCAGAAGTATGCAAAGCATGCATCTCAATTAGTCAGCAACCAGGTGTGGAAAGTC
CCCAGGCTCCCCAGCAGGCAGAAGTATGCAAAGCATGCATCTCAATTAGTCAGCAACCATAGTCCCGCCC
CTAACTCCGCCCATCCCGCCCCTAACTCCGCCCAGTTCCGCCCATTCTCCGCCCCATGGCTGACTAATTT
TTTTTATTTATGCAGAGGCCGAGGCCGCCTCTGCCTCTGAGCTATTCCAGAAGTAGTGAGGAGGCTTTTT
TGGAGGCCTAGGCTTTTGCAAAAAGCTCCCGGGAGCTTGTATATCCATTTTCGGATCTGATCAAGAGACA
GGATGAGGATCGTTTCGCATGATTGAACAAGATGGATTGCACGCAGGTTCTCCGGCCGCTTGGGTGGAGA
GGCTATTCGGCTATGACTGGGCACAACAGACAATCGGCTGCTCTGATGCCGCCGTGTTCCGGCTGTCAGC
GCAGGGGCGCCCGGTTCTTTTTGTCAAGACCGACCTGTCCGGTGCCCTGAATGAACTGCAGGACGAGGCA
GCGCGGCTATCGTGGCTGGCCACGACGGGCGTTCCTTGCGCAGCTGTGCTCGACGTTGTCACTGAAGCGG
GAAGGGACTGGCTGCTATTGGGCGAAGTGCCGGGGCAGGATCTCCTGTCATCTCACCTTGCTCCTGCCGA
GAAAGTATCCATCATGGCTGATGCAATGCGGCGGCTGCATACGCTTGATCCGGCTACCTGCCCATTCGAC
CACCAAGCGAAACATCGCATCGAGCGAGCACGTACTCGGATGGAAGCCGGTCTTGTCGATCAGGATGATC
TGGACGAAGAGCATCAGGGGCTCGCGCCAGCCGAACTGTTCGCCAGGCTCAAGGCGCGCATGCCCGACGG
CGAGGATCTCGTCGTGACCCATGGCGATGCCTGCTTGCCGAATATCATGGTGGAAAATGGCCGCTTTTCT
GGATTCATCGACTGTGGCCGGCTGGGTGTGGCGGACCGCTATCAGGACATAGCGTTGGCTACCCGTGATA
TTGCTGAAGAGCTTGGCGGCGAATGGGCTGACCGCTTCCTCGTGCTTTACGGTATCGCCGCTCCCGATTC
GCAGCGCATCGCCTTCTATCGCCTTCTTGACGAGTTCTTCTGAGCGGGACTCTGGGGTTCGAAATGACCG
ACCAAGCGACGCCCAACCTGCCATCACGAGATTTCGATTCCACCGCCGCCTTCTATGAAAGGTTGGGCTT
CGGAATCGTTTTCCGGGACGCCGGCTGGATGATCCTCCAGCGCGGGGATCTCATGCTGGAGTTCTTCGCC
CACCCCAACTTGTTTATTGCAGCTTATAATGGTTACAAATAAAGCAATAGCATCACAAATTTCACAAATA
AAGCATTTTTTTCACTGCATTCTAGTTGTGGTTTGTCCAAACTCATCAATGTATCTTATCATGTCTGTAT
ACCGTCGACCTCTAGCTAGAGCTTGGCGTAATCATGGTCATAGCTGTTTCCTGTGTGAAATTGTTATCCG
CTCACAATTCCACACAACATACGAGCCGGAAGCATAAAGTGTAAAGCCTGGGGTGCCTAATGAGTGAGCT
AACTCACATTAATTGCGTTGCGCTCACTGCCCGCTTTCCAGTCGGGAAACCTGTCGTGCCAGCTGCATTA
ATGAATCGGCCAACGCGCGGGGAGAGGCGGTTTGCGTATTGGGCGCTCTTCCGCTTCCTCGCTCACTGAC
TCGCTGCGCTCGGTCGTTCGGCTGCGGCGAGCGGTATCAGCTCACTCAAAGGCGGTAATACGGTTATCCA
CAGAATCAGGGGATAACGCAGGAAAGAACATGTGAGCAAAAGGCCAGCAAAAGGCCAGGAACCGTAAAAA
GGCCGCGTTGCTGGCGTTTTTCCATAGGCTCCGCCCCCCTGACGAGCATCACAAAAATCGACGCTCAAGT
CAGAGGTGGCGAAACCCGACAGGACTATAAAGATACCAGGCGTTTCCCCCTGGAAGCTCCCTCGTGCGCT
CTCCTGTTCCGACCCTGCCGCTTACCGGATACCTGTCCGCCTTTCTCCCTTCGGGAAGCGTGGCGCTTTC
TCATAGCTCACGCTGTAGGTATCTCAGTTCGGTGTAGGTCGTTCGCTCCAAGCTGGGCTGTGTGCACGAA
CCCCCCGTTCAGCCCGACCGCTGCGCCTTATCCGGTAACTATCGTCTTGAGTCCAACCCGGTAAGACACG
ACTTATCGCCACTGGCAGCAGCCACTGGTAACAGGATTAGCAGAGCGAGGTATGTAGGCGGTGCTACAGA
GTTCTTGAAGTGGTGGCCTAACTACGGCTACACTAGAAGAACAGTATTTGGTATCTGCGCTCTGCTGAAG
CCAGTTACCTTCGGAAAAAGAGTTGGTAGCTCTTGATCCGGCAAACAAACCACCGCTGGTAGCGGTGGTT
TTTTTGTTTGCAAGCAGCAGATTACGCGCAGAAAAAAAGGATCTCAAGAAGATCCTTTGATCTTTTCTAC
GGGGTCTGACGCTCAGTGGAACGAAAACTCACGTTAAGGGATTTTGGTCATGAGATTATCAAAAAGGATC
TTCACCTAGATCCTTTTAAATTAAAAATGAAGTTTTAAATCAATCTAAAGTATATATGAGTAAACTTGGT
CTGACAGTTACCAATGCTTAATCAGTGAGGCACCTATCTCAGCGATCTGTCTATTTCGTTCATCCATAGT
TGCCTGACTCCCCGTCGTGTAGATAACTACGATACGGGAGGGCTTACCATCTGGCCCCAGTGCTGCAATG
ATACCGCGAGACCCACGCTCACCGGCTCCAGATTTATCAGCAATAAACCAGCCAGCCGGAAGGGCCGAGC
GCAGAAGTGGTCCTGCAACTTTATCCGCCTCCATCCAGTCTATTAATTGTTGCCGGGAAGCTAGAGTAAG
TAGTTCGCCAGTTAATAGTTTGCGCAACGTTGTTGCCATTGCTACAGGCATCGTGGTGTCACGCTCGTCG
TTTGGTATGGCTTCATTCAGCTCCGGTTCCCAACGATCAAGGCGAGTTACATGATCCCCCATGTTGTGCA
AAAAAGCGGTTAGCTCCTTCGGTCCTCCGATCGTTGTCAGAAGTAAGTTGGCCGCAGTGTTATCACTCAT
GGTTATGGCAGCACTGCATAATTCTCTTACTGTCATGCCATCCGTAAGATGCTTTTCTGTGACTGGTGAG
TACTCAACCAAGTCATTCTGAGAATAGTGTATGCGGCGACCGAGTTGCTCTTGCCCGGCGTCAATACGGG
ATAATACCGCGCCACATAGCAGAACTTTAAAAGTGCTCATCATTGGAAAACGTTCTTCGGGGCGAAAACT
CTCAAGGATCTTACCGCTGTTGAGATCCAGTTCGATGTAACCCACTCGTGCACCCAACTGATCTTCAGCA
TCTTTTACTTTCACCAGCGTTTCTGGGTGAGCAAAAACAGGAAGGCAAAATGCCGCAAAAAAGGGAATAA
GGGCGACACGGAAATGTTGAATACTCATACTCTTCCTTTTTCAATATTATTGAAGCATTTATCAGGGTTA
TTGTCTCATGAGCGGATACATATTTGAATGTATTTAGAAAAATAAACAAATAGGGGTTCCGCGCACATTT
CCCCGAAAAGTGCCACCTGACGTC
